Addgene plasmid #148032: pAc5.1B-EGFP-DmPAN2-del130-133G-dsRNAres_Y
Purpose: Insect Expression of DmPAN2-del130-133G-dsRNAres
Depositing lab: Elisa Izaurralde. Depositing organization: Max Planck Institute for Developmental Biology. Publication: An asymmetric PAN3 dimer recruits a single PAN2 exonuclease to mediate mRNA deadenylation and decay. Jonas S, Christie M, Peter D, Bhandari D, Loh B, Huntzinger E, Weichenrieder O, Izaurralde E. Nat Struct Mol Biol. 2014 Jul;21(7):599-608. doi: 10.1038/nsmb.2837. Epub 2014 Jun 1. PubMed 24880343.
Backbone
  Vector backbone: Unknown
  Vector type: Insect Expression
Growth in bacteria
  Bacterial resistance: Ampicillin, 100 μg/mL
  Growth temperature: 37°C
  Growth strain: DH5alpha
  Copy number: Low Copy
Gene/Insert
  Gene/Insert name: DmPAN2-del130-133G-dsRNAres
  Species: D. melanogaster (fly)
  Entrez Gene: PAN2 (a.k.a. Dmel_CG8232, A1Z7K9, CG8232, Dmel\CG8232, Pan2, pan2)
  Cloning method: Unknown
Terms and licenses: Academic/Nonprofit Terms; Industry Terms: Not Available to Industry
Depositor comments: ORF extracted from NCBI: LP04771 Plasmids from this collection were made available to the research community and donated after the lab closed. Please note that the sequence provided by the depositing laboratory may be theoretical/predicted or based on Sanger sequencing results. There may be discrepancies between sequencing results obtained by Addgene and the depositor sequence. If an Addgene verified sequence is not available, please contact before placing your order to request that our lab fully sequence the plasmid.
How to cite: pAc5.1B-EGFP-DmPAN2-del130-133G-dsRNAres_Y was a gift from Elisa Izaurralde (Addgene plasmid # 148032 ; http://n2t.net/addgene:148032 ; RRID:Addgene_148032)
