[The description below was written by a language model from this plasmid's Addgene catalogue record and pLannotate feature annotations shown in this document.]
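Description:
pAc5.1B-EGFP-DmPAN2-del130-133G-dsRNAres_Y is a 9,773 nt insect expression plasmid for producing an EGFP-tagged mutant of Drosophila melanogaster PAN2 in fly cells. The catalogue lists the backbone as unknown, although the name and the annotated parts point to a pAc5.1-type vector. In bacteria it is maintained through a ColE1/pUC-family origin and selected with ampicillin via the bla gene and its promoter. The record describes it as low copy, even though the annotated origin is of the high-copy type. Short fragments annotated as a tetracycline resistance gene and SV40 large T antigen appear to be non-functional backbone remnants.

Expression is driven by the constitutive Drosophila actin 5C (Ac5) promoter. This is followed by the EGFP coding sequence and then the PAN2 open reading frame, giving an N-terminal fluorescent fusion, with an SV40 polyadenylation signal downstream. A V5 epitope sequence lies just after the PAN2 ORF, but the record does not show whether it is translated in frame or excluded by a stop codon. PAN2 is the catalytic subunit of the PAN2-PAN3 poly(A) nuclease complex, a cytoplasmic deadenylase that shortens mRNA poly(A) tails.

The insert name suggests a variant in which residues around 130-133 are deleted, apparently with a glycine substitution, but the record does not define this alteration precisely. The name also marks the ORF as dsRNA-resistant, which implies silent changes that let the transcript escape RNAi directed against endogenous PAN2. Such a design suits complementation experiments in which the native protein is depleted and the mutant is tested for function or for interaction with PAN3. This fits the associated study on how a PAN3 dimer recruits PAN2. The depositor notes that the supplied sequence may be theoretical or predicted.
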