Features (pLannotate 1.2.2; 10 found; start..end, strand, type, name):
     56..2568    +  promoter       Ac5 promoter: Drosophila melanogaster actin 5C promoter
   2588..3304    +  CDS            EGFP: EGFP is a basic (constitutively fluorescent) green fluorescent protein published in 1996, derived from Aequorea victoria. It is reported to be a rapidly-maturing weak dimer with moderate acid sensitivity.
   3329..7042    +  CDS            PAN2: PAN2_DROME - Experimental evidence at protein level: Swiss-Prot protein existence level 1. Catalytic subunit of the poly(A)-nuclease (PAN) deadenylation complex, one of two cytoplasmic mRNA deadenylases involved in general and miRNA-mediated mRNA turnover. PAN specifically shortens poly(A) tails of RNA and the activity is stimulated by poly(A)-binding protein (PABP). PAN deadenylation is followed by rapid degradation of the shortened mRNA tails by the CCR4-NOT complex. Deadenylated mRNAs are then degraded by two alternative mechanisms, namely exosome-mediated 3'-5' exonucleolytic degradation,
   7058..7099    +  CDS            V5 tag: epitope tag from simian virus 5
   7199..7333    -  polyA_signal   SV40 poly(A) signal: SV40 polyadenylation signal
   7356..7440    -  CDS            large T antigen (fragment): large T antigen from SV40 (simian virus 40)
   7441..7911    +  CDS            TcR (fragment): tetracycline efflux protein; tet; confers resistance to tetracycline
   7955..8543    -  rep_origin     ori: high-copy-number ColE1/pMB1/pBR322/pUC origin of replication
   8714..9574    -  CDS            AmpR: β-lactamase; bla; confers resistance to ampicillin, carbenicillin, and related antibiotics
   9575..9679    -  promoter       AmpR promoter: bla
>Addgene plasmid #148032 | pAc5.1B-EGFP-DmPAN2-del130-133G-dsRNAres_Y | depositor full sequence | sequence record 290479 | Full Sequence
CTTCAAGGAATTAATTCTATATTCTAAAAACACAAATGATACTTCTAAAAAAAATCATGAATGGCATCAA
CTCTGAATCAAATCTTTGCAGATGCACCTACTTCTCATTTCCACTGTCACATCATTTTTCCAGATCTCGC
TGCCTGTTATGTGGCCCACAAACCAAGACACGTTTTATGGCCATTAAAGCTGGCTGATCGTCGCCAAACA
CCAAATACATATCAATATGTACATTCGAGAAAGAAGCGATCAAAGAAGCGTCTTCGGGCGAGTAGGAGAA
TGCGGAGGAGAAGGAGAACGAGCTGATCTAGTATCTCTCCACAATCCAATGCCAACTGACCAACTGGCCA
TATTCGGAGCAATTTGAAGCCAATTTCCATCGCCTGGCGATCGCTCCATTCTTGGCTATATGTTTTTCAC
CGTTCCCGGGGCCATTTTCAAAGACTCGTCGGTAAGATAAGATTGTGTCACTCGCTGTCTCTCTTCATTT
GTCGAAGAATGCTGAGGAATTTCGCGATGACGTCGGCGAGTATTTTGAAGAATGAGAATAATTTGTATTT
ATACGAAAATCAGTTAGTGGAATTTTCTACAAAAACATGTTATCTATAGATAATTTTGTTGCAAAATATG
TTGACTATGACAAAGATTGTATGTATATACCTTTAATGTATTCTCATTTTCTTATGTATTTATAATGGCA
ATGATGATACTGATGATATTTTAAGATGATGCCAGACCACAGGCTGATTTCTGCGTCTTTTGCCGAACGC
AGTGCATGTGCGGTTGTTGTTTTTTGGAATAGTTTCAATTTTCGGACTGTCCGCTTTGATTTCAGTTTCT
TGGCTTATTCAAAAAGCAAAGTAAAGCCAAAAAAGCGAGATGGCAATACCAAATGCGGCAAAACGGTAGT
GGAAGGAAAGGGGTGCGGGGCAGCGGAAGGAAGGGTGGGGCGGGGCGTGGCGGGGTCTGTGGCTGGGCGC
GACGTCACCGACGTTGGAGCCACTCCTTTGACCATGTGTGCGTGTGTGTATTATTCGTGTCTCGCCACTC
GCCGGTTGTTTTTTTCTTTTTATCTCGCTCTCTCTAGCGCCATCTCGTACGCATGCTCAACGCACCGCAT
GTTGCCGTGTCCTTTATGCGTCATTTTGGCTCGAAATAGGCAATTATTTAAACAAAGATTAGTCAACGAA
AACGCTAAAATAAATAAGTCTACAATATGGTTACTTATTGCCATGTGTGTGCAGCCAACGATAGCAACAA
AAGCAACAACACAGTGGCTTTCCCTCTTTCACTTTTTGTTTGCAAGCGCGTGCGAGCAAGACGGCACGAC
CGGCAAACGCAATTACGCTGACAAAGAGCAGACGAAGTTTTGGCCGAAAAACATCAAGGCGCCTGATACG
AATGCATTTGCAATAACAATTGCGATATTTAATATTGTTTATGAAGCTGTTTGACTTCAAAACACACAAA
AAAAAAAATAAAACAAATTATTTGAAAGAGAATTAGGAATCGGACAGCTTATCGTTACGGGCTAACAGCA
CACCGAGACGAAATAGCTTACCTGACGTCACAGCCTCTGGAAGAACTGCCGCCAAGCAGAGAGAGAGAGA
AAAAGAGGGAGAGCAGCTTAGACCGCATGTGCTTGTGTGTGAGGCGTCTCTCTCTTCGTCTCCTGTTTGC
GCAAACGCATAGACTGCACTGAGAAAATCGATTACCTATTTTTTATGAATGAATATTTGCACTATTACTA
TTCAAAACTATTAAGATAGCAATCACATTCAATAGCCAAATACTATACCACCTGAGCGATGCAACGAAAT
GATCAATTTGAGCAAAAATGCTGCATATTTAGGACGGCATCATTATAGAAATGCTTCTTGCTGTGTACTT
TTCTCTCGTCTGGCAGCTGTTTCGCCGTTATTGTTAAAACCGGCTTAAGTTAGGTGTGTTTTCTACGACT
AGTGATGCCCCTACTAGAAGATGTGTGTTGCACAAATGTCCCTGAATAACCAATTTGAAGTGCAGATAGC
AGTAAACGTAAGCTAATATGAATATTATTTAACTGTAATGTTTTAATATCGCTGGACATTACTAATAAAC
CCACTATAAACACATGTACATATGTATGTTTTGGCATACAATGAGTAGTTGGGGAAAAAATGTGTAAAAG
CACCGTGACCATCACAGCATAAAGATAACCAGCTGAAGTATCGAATATGAGTAACCCCCAAATTGAATCA
CATGCCGCAACTGATAGGACCCATGGAAGTACACTCTTCATGGCGATATACAAGACACACACAAGCACGA
ACACCCAGTTGCGGAGGAAATTCTCCGTAAATGAAAACCCAATCGGCGAACAATTCATACCCATATATGG
TAAAAGTTTTGAACGCGACTTGAGAGCGGAGAGCATTGCGGCTGATAAGGTTTTAGCGCTAAGCGGGCTT
TATAAAACGGGCTGCGGGACCAGTTTTCATATCACTACCGTTTGAGTTCTTGTGCTGTGTGGATACTCCT
CCCGACACAAAGCCGCTCCATCAGCCAGCAGTCGTCTAATCCAGAGACCCCGGATCGGGGTACCAACATG
GTGAGCAAGGGCGAGGAGCTGTTCACCGGGGTGGTGCCCATCCTGGTCGAGCTGGACGGCGACGTAAACG
GCCACAAGTTCAGCGTGTCCGGCGAGGGCGAGGGCGATGCCACCTACGGCAAGCTGACCCTGAAGTTCAT
CTGCACCACCGGCAAGCTGCCCGTGCCCTGGCCCACCCTCGTGACCACCCTGACCTACGGCGTGCAGTGC
TTCAGCCGCTACCCCGACCACATGAAGCAGCACGACTTCTTCAAGTCCGCCATGCCCGAAGGCTACGTCC
AGGAGCGCACCATCTTCTTCAAGGACGACGGCAACTACAAGACCCGCGCCGAGGTGAAGTTCGAGGGCGA
CACCCTGGTGAACCGCATCGAGCTGAAGGGCATCGACTTCAAGGAGGACGGCAACATCCTGGGGCACAAG
CTGGAGTACAACTACAACAGCCACAACGTCTATATCATGGCCGACAAGCAGAAGAACGGCATCAAGGTGA
ACTTCAAGATCCGCCACAACATCGAGGACGGCAGCGTGCAGCTCGCCGACCACTACCAGCAGAACACCCC
CATCGGCGACGGCCCCGTGCTGCTGCCCGACAACCACTACCTGAGCACCCAGTCCGCCCTGAGCAAAGAC
CCCAACGAGAAGCGCGATCACATGGTCCTGCTGGAGTTCGTGACCGCCGCCGGGATCACTCTCGGCATGG
ACGAGCTGTACAAGCCAAGCTTGAATTCTGCAGATATCATGGACTATGTCTACTGTGGAACGGATCCGAT
TGGAGCTAGCGAGGATATCCTGTCCGTGTACGATGCCGGCAGTGCCCCCGGCAATGGTCATTTCAGCCCG
TCCTTTAACGGCTTTAATATTGGAACGACGGACCCCGAGTACGTCGAACTGGTCCCGGTCCTGGCTGATG
GAGGTGAACATTTTGGAGTGAGCTCCGTCGCCTTTGATGATTATGAGGAATTGTTGTGGATGGGAAATCA
AGGAGGACATGTGACCAGCTATTATACCAATAGCATGCAAAAATATACCAGCTTCCAAGTGCATGCTACG
GATATCGTCCGTGATATTAGCACGTTGGATAGCGGCGTCTTGGCCCTGACCCAAACGAGCTTGCGCCACC
AAATTGGCCCGAAATTCACGTTTAAGAGCAATAATATGAAAGAAATGGTCTCCATGTTGCAACTGTCGCC
CCACCGCTTGGTGATGGCTGGCTTGCAAGATGAACTGATTGATTTTGATTTGCGTACCCTGAAAGAGACG
CGTATTGAACACGTCGGCGCTGGAGGCTGTACCGTCTTGCGTAAAAACTCGCGCTACTTGTTCGCTGGAG
ATCAATTGGGCACCGTTACCCTGCGTGATTTGAATTCCTTGTCCGTGCAACATACCATTAAAACCCATAC
GAATATTCTGAGCGATTTTTCCGTGCAAGGCAACTTGCTGATTAGTTGTGGCTACAGCGGAAGGCAAAAT
AACCTGGCCATCGACCGCTTCCTAATGGTCTACGATCTGCGCATGCTGCGCCTGATCGCGCCCATTCAAG
TGATGATTGATCCGCAGATGTTGAAGTTCCTGCCATCGCTGACATCCCAACTGGCCGTCGTGTCCAGCTA
CGGCCAGGTTCAGCTGGTGGACACTGTGGAGCTCAGCGAGCCGCGAGTATCCATGTACCAGATCAACACC
AACGGCAGCCAGTGCCTCAGCTTCGACATTAGCTCCTCTTCACAGGCCATGGCATTTGGGGACCAGTCGG
GCCACATCAACATGATTGCCGCTGTACAAACGCCTCAGCCGCAGTTCAATCTCTACTCGCGAAGCACAGA
GTTTGCGGACGTGGTGCCACAGCTGCCGATGGTCTCCATTACGGACACCAACTTTCCGCTATCGTCGGTC
ATGCTACCGCACTTGACGACGGGCACACAATGGTTCTCAGATTGGCCGGAGGAACTGCTGCGCTACCGCT
ACCACAGGCCCAAGACCATTGATCCCGAAGTGCTGAGCAACATGAAAATGCAGGGACCGATTGGATACTC
GCCAAACCCACGCACCGCCCGTCGTAATCAAATTCCGTACGTGATTGAGCAGGGCGGCGTGTGCAGTCCG
AACGGAAATGGAACTGCGGCGGCGACCAAGGCGGAGAACGGTGTGAAAATCATTCCACGGCGGTATCGCA
AAGTCGAGCTGAAGTACACGAAGCTGGGCACCCAGGACTTTGACTTTGACCAGCATAATCAAACATGTTT
CGCGGGGCTGGAGGCAACGCTACCGAACTCCTACTGCAATGCTATGCTACAGATTTTGTATTTCACCGAC
GCGCTTCGCGTGAAGCTGCTGGAGCATTCGTGCATCAAGGAGTTTTGCCTGTCCTGCGAACTAGGGTTCC
TCTTCAACATGCTGGATAAAAGTACCGCTTCTTCACCTTGCCAGGCCAGCAATTTCCTGCGATCTTTCCG
CACTGTGCCAGAGGCCTCGGCACTGGGATTGATTCTCACCGACCGCTCATCGAACGTCAATCTAATATCG
CTGATACAGAACTGGAACCGATTCATTTTGCATCAAATGCATTACGAAATATTCGATTCTAGCAAGAACG
CATCCACCTACAGCGGATCTGTGCAAACATCAACGAACGCGGAAAACGCGGGCTCTTCAGAAACAAGTGG
CTCCTCGGACCTTTACGATTCCATAAGTGATGAGAACTCCAAGGAGGACGATCGGGAACGCAGTAAGATC
AACGCAGAAACTGACATCAGTAAGATCTTTGGGACCAAGCAAATCTGTATAAACCGCTGCATCAAATGCC
AAGAAGAGAAGATAAAGGAAAGCATTCTACTTGCCTGCAATTTGTCGTATCCCAACCACATCAAAGATAG
TGATCAGTATTTCAACTTTGGCACCATTTTGAAGCGATCTCTCAGCTCCGAGAAGAGTATTCAGGCCTTC
TGCGAGAGATGTAAGAAGTTTTCGCCAACCAATCAGAGCGTGAAGGTGACTTCGCTTCCGCAAATTCTGT
CCATTAACTGTGGCCTCAACAACGAAAAAGACATTACCTTCCTGAAGCGCCAGCTCAATCGCTGCAGCGA
AAAGACGACTGTTGATGCGGCCGCTTCCTTGAGCACAAGCAAGCCGTGTCGATATGGAGCCAACTGTTCG
CGAAGTGACTGCCATTTCATGCATCCGGATCGAAAATCTCCATCGCACACAAGCCAACCGAATGCTGTCA
ACAATTCTCCCAATGGACGCCAAAAGTCCTGGTTTCCCCTTACATTTACTATGGGCATCAATGACCAAGG
TGAGGTGCAGGTGCAAACTCAATCAGATGCAAGCAGTGGCAAATCGGAACAGGAGGAGGAAACGGAAAAG
CCACCAACAAAGGGCTTGGACAACAATCGGATGTACGCGCTGCATGCCGTGGTGTGCCAAGTCGATGATG
GTACCCAAAAGAACTTGGTATCGTTGATAAATGTGCAGCGGCCATACCACACCATGAAACTGGCTGAATC
TGCAGATGACCCTCAGAGTCAATGGTATATTTTTAATGATTTTAGCATATCGCCCGTTTCGCCACAAGAA
TCGGTATGGTTCACATTGGATTGGAAAGTTCCTTGCATACTCTTCTACAGACACGTAGAGGATGACTCTG
AGTCTGCTAGTACTACTAGCTCGACCGTCACGGAAAGTGAAGAAACCATTCCATCAGAGAGCAGCAGCGG
CTCGCCAACAAATCTATCCAACCCTTTTCTAGAGGAAATTGTGAGTCCTATGCTAGGCAACTTAAGTGCA
GACGCCACGCTGCAGCCCCTGCAGTCAGATGAAATGCCGCAGTCGGGTGATCTGGTCGCAATGGATGCCG
AGTTCGTTACCCTAAATCCAGAGGAAAATGAGATTCGCCCGGATGGCAAAACGGCGACCATTAAGCCATG
CCACATGAGTGTGGCCCGGATTTCATGTATACGAGGACAAGGCCCGGCTGAAGGAGTTCCATTCATGGAC
GATTACATATCCACCCAGGAGAAGGTCGTGGACTACCTAACTCAGTTCTCGGGAATCAAGCCTGGCGACT
TGGACGCTAACTTCAGCAAAAAGCGACTGACTGCCTTGAAGTACTCATACCAGAAATTAAAATACCTCGT
TGACGTAGGAGTAATATTTGTCGGACATGGTCTGAAGAACGACTTTAGGGTCATAAACATCTATGTACCG
TCGGAGCAGATAATAGATACGGTGCACCTGTTTCACATGCCACATCATCGCATGGTTTCCCTAAGATTTC
TAGCCTGGCATTTCTTGGGTACTAAGATTCAGTCCGAGACGCACGACTCCATCGAAGATGCACGGACCAC
TCTGCAGCTCTACAAGCACTATTTGAAGCTGCAGGAGGAGAAGAAGTTTGCCAACGCTCTCAAGAATCTT
TACGAACGCGGAAAGCAGCTGCAGTGGAAGGTTCCAGAGGACTGACCGCGGTTCGAAGGTAAGCCTATCC
CTAACCCTCTCCTCGGTCTCGATTCTACGCGTACCGGTCATCATCACCATCACCATTGAGTTTAAACCCG
CTGATCAGCCTCGACTGTGCCTTCTAAGGCCTGAGCTCGCTGATCAGCCTCGATCGAGGATCCAGACATG
ATAAGATACATTGATGAGTTTGGACAAACCACAACTAGAATGCAGTGAAAAAAATGCTTTATTTGTGAAA
TTTGTGATGCTATTGCTTTATTTGTAACCATTATAAGCTGCAATAAACAAGTTAACAACAACAATTGCAT
TCATTTTATGTTTCAGGTTCAGGGGGAGGTGTGGGAGGTTTTTTAAAGCAAGTAAAACCTCTACAAATGT
GGTATGGCTGATTATGATCAGTCGACCGATGCCCTTGAGAGCCTTCAACCCAGTCAGCTCCTTCCGGTGG
GCGCGGGGCATGACTATCGTCGCCGCACTTATGACTGTCTTCTTTATCATGCAACTCGTAGGACAGGTGC
CGGCAGCGCTCTGGGTCATTTTCGGCGAGGACCGCTTTCGCTGGAGCGCGACGATGATCGGCCTGTCGCT
TGCGGTATTCGGAATCTTGCACGCCCTCGCTCAAGCCTTCGTCACTGGTCCCGCCACCAAACGTTTCGGC
GAGAAGCAGGCCATTATCGCCGGCATGGCGGCCGACGCGCTGGGCTACGTCTTGCTGGCGTTCGCGACGC
GAGGCTGGATGGCCTTCCCCATTATGATTCTTCTCGCTTCCGGCGGCATCGGGATGCCCGCGTTGCAGGC
CATGCTGTCCAGGCAGGTAGATGACGACCATCAGGGACAGCTTCAAGGATCGCTCGCGGCTCTTACCAGC
CAGCAAAAGGCCAGGAACCGTAAAAAGGCCGCGTTGCTGGCGTTTTTCCATAGGCTCCGCCCCCCTGACG
AGCATCACAAAAATCGACGCTCAAGTCAGAGGTGGCGAAACCCGACAGGACTATAAAGATACCAGGCGTT
TCCCCCTGGAAGCTCCCTCGTGCGCTCTCCTGTTCCGACCCTGCCGCTTACCGGATACCTGTCCGCCTTT
CTCCCTTCGGGAAGCGTGGCGCTTTCTCAATGCTCACGCTGTAGGTATCTCAGTTCGGTGTAGGTCGTTC
GCTCCAAGCTGGGCTGTGTGCACGAACCCCCCGTTCAGCCCGACCGCTGCGCCTTATCCGGTAACTATCG
TCTTGAGTCCAACCCGGTAAGACACGACTTATCGCCACTGGCAGCAGCCACTGGTAACAGGATTAGCAGA
GCGAGGTATGTAGGCGGTGCTACAGAGTTCTTGAAGTGGTGGCCTAACTACGGCTACACTAGAAGGACAG
TATTTGGTATCTGCGCTCTGCTGAAGCCAGTTACCTTCGGAAAAAGAGTTGGTAGCTCTTGATCCGGCAA
ACAAACCACCGCTGGTAGCGGTGGTTTTTTTGTTTGCAAGCAGCAGATTACGCGCAGAAAAAAAGGATCT
CAAGAAGATCCTTTGATCTTTTCTACGGGGTCTGACGCTCAGTGGAACGAAAACTCACGTTAAGGGATTT
TGGTCATGAGATTATCAAAAAGGATCTTCACCTAGATCCTTTTAAATTAAAAATGAAGTTTTAAATCAAT
CTAAAGTATATATGAGTAAACTTGGTCTGACAGTTACCAATGCTTAATCAGTGAGGCACCTATCTCAGCG
ATCTGTCTATTTCGTTCATCCATAGTTGCCTGACTCCCCGTCGTGTAGATAACTACGATACGGGAGGGCT
TACCATCTGGCCCCAGTGCTGCAATGATACCGCGAGACCCACGCTCACCGGCTCCAGATTTATCAGCAAT
AAACCAGCCAGCCGGAAGGGCCGAGCGCAGAAGTGGTCCTGCAACTTTATCCGCCTCCATCCAGTCTATT
AATTGTTGCCGGGAAGCTAGAGTAAGTAGTTCGCCAGTTAATAGTTTGCGCAACGTTGTTGCCATTGCTG
CAGGCATCGTGGTGTCACGCTCGTCGTTTGGTATGGCTTCATTCAGCTCCGGTTCCCAACGATCAAGGCG
AGTTACATGATCCCCCATGTTGTGCAAAAAAGCGGTTAGCTCCTTCGGTCCTCCGATCGTTGTCAGAAGT
AAGTTGGCCGCAGTGTTATCACTCATGGTTATGGCAGCACTGCATAATTCTCTTACTGTCATGCCATCCG
TAAGATGCTTTTCTGTGACTGGTGAGTACTCAACCAAGTCATTCTGAGAATAGTGTATGCGGCGACCGAG
TTGCTCTTGCCCGGCGTCAACACGGGATAATACCGCGCCACATAGCAGAACTTTAAAAGTGCTCATCATT
GGAAAACGTTCTTCGGGGCGAAAACTCTCAAGGATCTTACCGCTGTTGAGATCCAGTTCGATGTAACCCA
CTCGTGCACCCAACTGATCTTCAGCATCTTTTACTTTCACCAGCGTTTCTGGGTGAGCAAAAACAGGAAG
GCAAAATGCCGCAAAAAAGGGAATAAGGGCGACACGGAAATGTTGAATACTCATACTCTTCCTTTTTCAA
TATTATTGAAGCATTTATCAGGGTTATTGTCTCATGAGCGGATACATATTTGAATGTATTTAGAAAAATA
AACAAATAGGGGTTCCGCGCACATTTCCCCGAAAAGTGCCACCTGACGTCTAAGAAACCATTATTATCAT
GACATTAACCTATAAAAATAGGCGTATCACGAGGCCCTTTCGT
